Addgene plasmid #159925: pLenti-5xUASG-iRFP-B3-timestamp-A
Purpose: timestamp Template A inserted into the 3’ UTR of iRFP, in a second generation lentiviral backbone with the Vivid promoter, with RNA barcode CTG. AKA 149B3.
Depositing lab: Fei Chen. Depositing organization: Broad Institute. Publication: RNA timestamps identify the age of single molecules in RNA sequencing. Rodriques SG, Chen LM, Liu S, Zhong ED, Scherrer JR, Boyden ES, Chen F. Nat Biotechnol. 2020 Oct 19. pii: 10.1038/s41587-020-0704-z. doi: 10.1038/s41587-020-0704-z. PubMed 33077959.
Backbone
  Vector backbone: pLenti2.1
  Backbone size w/o insert (bp): 4750
  Total vector size (bp): 7875
  Vector type: Mammalian Expression, Lentiviral
Growth in bacteria
  Bacterial resistance: Ampicillin, 100 μg/mL
  Growth temperature: 37°C
  Growth strain: NEB Stable
  Copy number: High Copy
Gene/Insert
  Gene/Insert name: iRFP-Timestamp A
  Insert size (bp): 4000
Terms and licenses: Academic/Nonprofit Terms; Industry Terms: Not Available to Industry
How to cite: pLenti-5xUASG-iRFP-B3-timestamp-A was a gift from Fei Chen (Addgene plasmid # 159925 ; http://n2t.net/addgene:159925 ; RRID:Addgene_159925)
