[The description below was written by a language model from this plasmid's Addgene catalogue record and pLannotate feature annotations shown in this document.]
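Description:
pLenti-5xUASG-iRFP-B3-timestamp-A is a second-generation HIV-1-based lentiviral transfer plasmid for mammalian expression, built on the pLenti2.1 backbone and about 7.9 kb in total. In bacteria it is maintained by a high-copy ColE1/pUC-type origin and selected through the AmpR β-lactamase gene under its own promoter. The viral portion contains a truncated 5' LTR, the Ψ packaging signal with an adjoining gag fragment, the Rev response element for Rev-dependent nuclear export of the genomic RNA, the cPPT/CTS, a WPRE and a self-inactivating ΔU3 3' LTR. With packaging and envelope functions supplied in trans, the cassette between the LTRs can be packaged into particles and integrated into target cells. No mammalian selection marker is annotated.

The payload is a near-infrared fluorescent protein reporter (called iRFP in the record and annotated as miRFP, a biliverdin-dependent protein derived from Rhodopseudomonas palustris). It sits downstream of Gal4-binding UAS elements, which the record calls the "Vivid promoter". This implies that transcription depends on a Gal4 DNA-binding-domain-based activator supplied separately, although the record does not describe that activator. The annotation detects only fragments of the 5×UAS array, together with short hits just upstream of the reporter (a T7 promoter fragment and flavivirus stem-loop-like motifs) whose role is not stated. According to the catalogue entry, timestamp Template A and a three-nucleotide RNA barcode lie in the iRFP 3' UTR. This probably corresponds to the unannotated stretch between the reporter coding sequence and the WPRE. The construct comes from work on RNA timestamps, which estimate the age of individual RNA molecules from sequencing data, and it serves as an inducible timestamped reporter transcript.
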