Features (pLannotate 1.2.2; 26 found; start..end, strand, type, name):
      7..945     +  CDS            miRFP: miRFP is a basic (constitutively fluorescent) near ir fluorescent protein published in 2018, derived from Rhodopseudomonas palustris. It has low acid sensitivity. It requires the cofactor biliverdin for fluorescence.
   1679..2267    +  misc_feature   WPRE: woodchuck hepatitis virus posttranscriptional regulatory element
   2275..2340    +  CDS            nef (fragment): NEF_HV1Z2 - Experimental evidence at protein level: Swiss-Prot protein existence level 1. Extracellular Nef protein targets CD4(+) T-lymphocytes for apoptosis by interacting with CXCR4 surface receptors. From Human immunodeficiency virus type 1 group M subtype D (isolate Z2/CDC-Z34) (HIV-1).
   2342..2575    +  LTR            3' LTR (ΔU3): self-inactivating 3' long terminal repeat (LTR) from HIV-1
   2780..2884    +  promoter       AmpR promoter: bla
   2885..3745    +  CDS            AmpR: β-lactamase; bla; confers resistance to ampicillin, carbenicillin, and related antibiotics
   3916..4504    +  rep_origin     ori: high-copy-number ColE1/pMB1/pBR322/pUC origin of replication
   4687..4741    +  CDS            lacI (fragment): lac repressor; lacI; The lac repressor binds to the lac operator to inhibit transcription in E. coli. This inhibition can be relieved by adding lactose or isopropyl-β-D-thiogalactopyranoside (IPTG).
   4747..4840    +  rep_origin     SV40 ori (fragment): SV40 origin of replication
   4865..4902    +  CDS            lacI (fragment): lac repressor; lacI; The lac repressor binds to the lac operator to inhibit transcription in E. coli. This inhibition can be relieved by adding lactose or isopropyl-β-D-thiogalactopyranoside (IPTG).
   4915..4936    +  protein_bind   CAP binding site: CAP binding activates transcription in the presence of cAMP. E. coli catabolite activator protein
   4951..4981    +  promoter       lac promoter: promoter for the E. coli lac operon
   4989..5005    +  protein_bind   lac operator: The lac repressor binds to the lac operator to inhibit transcription in E. coli. This inhibition can be relieved by adding lactose or isopropyl-β-D-thiogalactopyranoside (IPTG). lac repressor encoded by lacI
   5039..5122    +  polyA_signal   SV40 poly(A) signal (fragment): SV40 polyadenylation signal
   5289..5618    +  CDS            nef (fragment): NEF_HV1BR - Experimental evidence at protein level: Swiss-Prot protein existence level 1. Extracellular Nef protein targets CD4(+) T-lymphocytes for apoptosis by interacting with CXCR4 surface receptors (PubMed:14990729). From Human immunodeficiency virus type 1 group M subtype B (isolate BRU/LAI) (HIV-1).
   5666..5923    +  LTR            5' LTR (truncated): truncated 5' long terminal repeat (LTR) from HIV-1
   5970..6095    +  misc_feature   HIV-1 Ψ: packaging signal of human immunodeficiency virus type 1
   6079..6417    +  CDS            HIV-1 gag (fragment): gag protein from human immunodeficiency virus 1; gag
   6592..6825    +  misc_feature   RRE: The Rev response element (RRE) of HIV-1 allows for Rev-dependent mRNA export from the nucleus to the cytoplasm.
   7202..7302    +  CDS            Rev (fragment): human immunodeficiency virus 1 (HIV-1) Rev protein; rev; enhances nuclear export of unspliced and incompletely spliced viral mRNAs
   7347..7464    +  misc_feature   cPPT/CTS: central polypurine tract and central termination sequence of HIV-1
   7518..7536    +  protein_bind   5X UAS (fragment): five tandem copies of the "ScaI site" 17-mer CGGAGTACTGTCCTCCG, an upstream activating sequence (UAS) that efficiently binds yeast Gal4 (Webster et al., 1988; Pfeiffer et al., 2010) GAL4
   7604..7621    +  protein_bind   5X UAS (fragment): five tandem copies of the "ScaI site" 17-mer CGGAGTACTGTCCTCCG, an upstream activating sequence (UAS) that efficiently binds yeast Gal4 (Webster et al., 1988; Pfeiffer et al., 2010) GAL4
   7698..7715    +  promoter       T7 promoter (fragment): promoter for bacteriophage T7 RNA polymerase
   7716..7795    +  ncRNA          Flavivirus SLIV: Accession: RF01415 - Flavivirus 3'UTR stem loop IV
   7799..7869    +  ncRNA          Flavivirus SLIV (fragment): Accession: RF01415 - Flavivirus 3'UTR stem loop IV
>Addgene plasmid #159925 | pLenti-5xUASG-iRFP-B3-timestamp-A | addgene full sequence | sequence record 318475 | Addgene NGS Result
GCCACCATGGTCGCAGGACACGCAAGTGGAAGCCCCGACTTTGGAACCGCCGATCCGAGCGACTGTGAGA
GAGAAGAAATCCATCTGGCCGGATCCATCCAGCCACACGGAACACTGCTGGTGGTCTCCGAGCCTGACCA
TAGAATCATTCAGGCATCTGCCAACGCCGCTGAATTCCTGAATCTGGGAAGTGTGCTGGGAGTCCCCCTG
GCTGAGATCGACGGGGATCTGCTGATCAAGATTCTGCCCCACCTGGACCCTACCGCAGAAGGAATGCCAG
TGGCCGTCAGGTGCCGCATTGGAAACCCCTCCACAGAGTACGATGGACTGATGCATCGACCACCTGAAGG
AGGACTGATCATTGAGCTGGAACGGGCTGGGCCACCCATTGATCTGAGCGGAACACTGGCTCCCGCACTG
GAGCGAATTCGAACTGCAGGATCCCTGAGGGCTCTGTGCGACGATACTGCACTGCTGTTCCAGCAGTGTA
CCGGCTACGACCGAGTGATGGTCTATCGGTTCGATGAACAGGGGCACGGAGAGGTGTATTCAGAAATACA
TGTGACTGGACTGGAGAGCTACTTTGGCAACAGGTATCCTAGCTCCCTCGTGCCACAGATGGCCCGGAGA
CTGTACGAAAGACAGAGGGTGCGCGTCCTGGTGGATGTCTCTTATCAGCCTGTGCCACTGGAGCCAAGAC
TGAGTCCCCTGACTGGCAGGGACCTGGATATGTCAGGGTGTTTTCTGCGCTCTATGAGTCCTACTCACCT
GCAGTTCCTGAAGAATATGGGCGTGCGGGCAACACTGGTGGTCAGCCTGGTGGTCGGAGGCAAACTGTGG
GGGCTGGTGATCTGCCACCATTATCTGCCACGCTTCATCCATTTTGAGCTGCGAGCAATTTGTGAGCTGC
TGGCCGAAGCTATCGCAACCCGCATTACAGCCCTGTAAGCGGACTGTTACTGAGCTGCGTTTTACACCCT
TTCTTTGACAAAACCTAACTTGCGCAGAAAAAAAAAAAATAAGAGACAACATTGGCATGGCTTTGTTTTT
TTAAATTTTTTTTAAAGTTTTTTTTTTTTTTTTTTTTTTTTTTTTAAGTTTTTTTGTTTTGTTTTGGCGC
TTTTGACTCAGGATTTAAAAACTGGAACGGTGAAGGCGACAGCAGTTGGTTGGAGCAAACATCCCCCAAA
GTTCTACAAATGTGGCTGAGGACTTTGTACATTGTTTTGTTTTTTTTTTTTTTTGGTTTTGTCTTTTTTT
AATAGTCATTCCAAGTATCCATGAAATAAGTGGTTACAGGAAGTCCCTCACCCTCCCAAAAGCCACCCCC
ACTCCTAAGAGGAGGATGGTCGCGTCCATGCCCTGAGTCCACCCCGGGGAAGGTGACACTGGCATGCTTA
GATTAGATTAGATTAGATTAGATTAGATTAGAAAAATTAATATACGTACACCATCAGGGTACGTCATATA
TTTTTTCCAATCCAATCCAATCCAATCCAATCCAATCCAATACGCGTTAGATTAGATTAGATTAGATTAG
ATTAGATTAGAAAAATTAATACGTACACCATCAGGGTACGTCTCAGACACCATCAGGGTCTGTCTGGTAC
AGCATCAGCGTACCATATATTTTTTCCAATCCAATCCAATCCAATCCAATCCAATCCAAATAGATCCTAA
TCAACCTCTGGATTACAAAATTTGTGAAAGATTGACTGGTATTCTTAACTATGTTGCTCCTTTTACGCTA
TGTGGATACGCTGCTTTAATGCCTTTGTATCATGCTATTGCTTCCCGTATGGCTTTCATTTTCTCCTCCT
TGTATAAATCCTGGTTGCTGTCTCTTTATGAGGAGTTGTGGCCCGTTGTCAGGCAACGTGGCGTGGTGTG
CACTGTGTTTGCTGACGCAACCCCCACTGGTTGGGGCATTGCCACCACCTGTCAGCTCCTTTCCGGGACT
TTCGCTTTCCCCCTCCCTATTGCCACGGCGGAACTCATCGCCGCCTGCCTTGCCCGCTGCTGGACAGGGG
CTCGGCTGTTGGGCACTGACAATTCCGTGGTGTTGTCGGGGAAATCATCGTCCTTTCCTTGGCTGCTCGC
CTGTGTTGCCACCTGGATTCTGCGCGGGACGTCCTTCTGCTACGTCCCTTCGGCCCTCAATCCAGCGGAC
CTTCCTTCCCGCGGCCTGCTGCCGGCTCTGCGGCCTCTTCCGCGTCTTCGCCTTCGCCCTCAGACGAGTC
GGATCTCCCTTTGGGCCGCCTCCCCGCCTGAGATCCTTTAAGACCAATGACTTACAAGGCAGCTGTAGAT
CTTAGCCACTTTTTAAAAGAAAAGGGGGGACTGGAAGGGCTAATTCACTCCCAACGAAGACAAGATCTGC
TTTTTGCTTGTACTGGGTCTCTCTGGTTAGACCAGATCTGAGCCTGGGAGCTCTCTGGCTAACTAGGGAA
CCCACTGCTTAAGCCTCAATAAAGCTTGCCTTGAGTGCTTCAAGTAGTGTGTGCCCGTCTGTTGTGTGAC
TCTGGTAACTAGAGATCCCTCAGACCCTTTTAGTCAGTGTGGAAAATCTCTAGCAGTAGTAGTTCATGTC
ATCTTATTATTCAGTATTTATAACTTGCAAAGAAATGAATATCAGAGAGTGAGAGGCCCGGGTTAATTAA
GGAAAGGGCTAGATCATTCTTGAAGACGAAAGGGCCTCGTGATACGCCTATTTTTATAGGTTAATGTCAT
GATAATAATGGTTTCTTAGACGTCAGGTGGCACTTTTCGGGGAAATGTGCGCGGAACCCCTATTTGTTTA
TTTTTCTAAATACATTCAAATATGTATCCGCTCATGAGACAATAACCCTGATAAATGCTTCAATAATATT
GAAAAAGGAAGAGTATGAGTATTCAACATTTCCGTGTCGCCCTTATTCCCTTTTTTGCGGCATTTTGCCT
TCCTGTTTTTGCTCACCCAGAAACGCTGGTGAAAGTAAAAGATGCTGAAGATCAGTTGGGTGCACGAGTG
GGTTACATCGAACTGGATCTCAACAGCGGTAAGATCCTTGAGAGTTTTCGCCCCGAAGAACGTTTTCCAA
TGATGAGCACTTTTAAAGTTCTGCTATGTGGCGCGGTATTATCCCGTGTTGACGCCGGGCAAGAGCAACT
CGGTCGCCGCATACACTATTCTCAGAATGACTTGGTTGAGTACTCACCAGTCACAGAAAAGCATCTTACG
GATGGCATGACAGTAAGAGAATTATGCAGTGCTGCCATAACCATGAGTGATAACACTGCGGCCAACTTAC
TTCTGACAACGATCGGAGGACCGAAGGAGCTAACCGCTTTTTTGCACAACATGGGGGATCATGTAACTCG
CCTTGATCGTTGGGAACCGGAGCTGAATGAAGCCATACCAAACGACGAGCGTGACACCACGATGCCTGTA
GCAATGGCAACAACGTTGCGCAAACTATTAACTGGCGAACTACTTACTCTAGCTTCCCGGCAACAATTAA
TAGACTGGATGGAGGCGGATAAAGTTGCAGGACCACTTCTGCGCTCGGCCCTTCCGGCTGGCTGGTTTAT
TGCTGATAAATCTGGAGCCGGTGAGCGTGGGTCTCGCGGTATCATTGCAGCACTGGGGCCAGATGGTAAG
CCCTCCCGTATCGTAGTTATCTACACGACGGGGAGTCAGGCAACTATGGATGAACGAAATAGACAGATCG
CTGAGATAGGTGCCTCACTGATTAAGCATTGGTAACTGTCAGACCAAGTTTACTCATATATACTTTAGAT
TGATTTAAAACTTCATTTTTAATTTAAAAGGATCTAGGTGAAGATCCTTTTTGATAATCTCATGACCAAA
ATCCCTTAACGTGAGTTTTCGTTCCACTGAGCGTCAGACCCCGTAGAAAAGATCAAAGGATCTTCTTGAG
ATCCTTTTTTTCTGCGCGTAATCTGCTGCTTGCAAACAAAAAAACCACCGCTACCAGCGGTGGTTTGTTT
GCCGGATCAAGAGCTACCAACTCTTTTTCCGAAGGTAACTGGCTTCAGCAGAGCGCAGATACCAAATACT
GTTCTTCTAGTGTAGCCGTAGTTAGGCCACCACTTCAAGAACTCTGTAGCACCGCCTACATACCTCGCTC
TGCTAATCCTGTTACCAGTGGCTGCTGCCAGTGGCGATAAGTCGTGTCTTACCGGGTTGGACTCAAGACG
ATAGTTACCGGATAAGGCGCAGCGGTCGGGCTGAACGGGGGGTTCGTGCACACAGCCCAGCTTGGAGCGA
ACGACCTACACCGAACTGAGATACCTACAGCGTGAGCTATGAGAAAGCGCCACGCTTCCCGAAGGGAGAA
AGGCGGACAGGTATCCGGTAAGCGGCAGGGTCGGAACAGGAGAGCGCACGAGGGAGCTTCCAGGGGGAAA
CGCCTGGTATCTTTATAGTCCTGTCGGGTTTCGCCACCTCTGACTTGAGCGTCGATTTTTGTGATGCTCG
TCAGGGGGGCGGAGCCTATGGAAAAACGCCAGCAACGCGGCCTTTTTACGGTTCCTGGCCTTTTGCTGGC
CTTTTGCTCACATGTTCTTTCCTGCGTTATCCCCTGATTCTGTGGATAACCGTATTACCGCCTTTGAGTG
AGCTGATACCGCTCGCCGCAGCCGAACGACCGAGCGCAGCGAGTCAGTGAGCGAGGAAGCGGAAGAGCGC
CCAATACGCAAACCGCCTCTCCCCGCGCGTTGGCCGATTCATTAATGCAGCAAGCTCATGGCTGACTAAT
TTTTTTTATTTATGCAGAGGCCGAGGCCGCCTCGGCCTCTGAGCTATTCCAGAAGTAGTGAGGAGGCTTT
TTTGGAGGCCTAGGCTTTTGCAAAAAGCTCCCCGTGGCACGACAGGTTTCCCGACTGGAAAGCGGGCAGT
GAGCGCAACGCAATTAATGTGAGTTAGCTCACTCATTAGGCACCCCAGGCTTTACACTTTATGCTTCCGG
CTCGTATGTTGTGTGGAATTGTGAGCGGATAACAATTTCACACAGGAAACAGCTATGACATGATTACGAA
TTTCACAAATAAAGCATTTTTTTCACTGCATTCTAGTTGTGGTTTGTCCAAACTCATCAATGTATCTTAT
CATGTCTGGATCAACTGGATAACTCAAGCTAACCAAAATCATCCCAAACTTCCCACCCCATACCCTATTA
CCACTGCCAATTACCTGTGGTTTCATTTACTCTAAACCTGTGATTCCTCTGAATTATTTTCATTTTAAAG
AAATTGTATTTGTTAAATATGTACTACAAACTTAGTAGTTGGAAGGGCTAATTCACTCCCAAAGAAGACA
AGATATCCTTGATCTGTGGATCTACCACACACAAGGCTACTTCCCTGATTAGCAGAACTACACACCAGGG
CCAGGGGTCAGATATCCACTGACCTTTGGATGGTGCTACAAGCTAGTACCAGTTGAGCCAGATAAGGTAG
AAGAGGCCAATAAAGGAGAGAACACCAGCTTGTTACACCCTGTGAGCCTGCATGGGATGGATGACCCGGA
GAGAGAAGTGTTAGAGTGGAGGTTTGACAGCCGCCTAGCATTTCATCACGTGGCCCGAGAGCTGCATCCG
GAGTACTTCAAGAACTGCTGATATCGAGCTTGCTACAAGGGACTTTCCGCTGGGGACTTTCCAGGGAGGC
GTGGCCTGGGCGGGACTGGGGAGTGGCGAGCCCTCAGATCCTGCATATAAGCAGCTGCTTTTTGCCTGTA
CTGGGTCTCTCTGGTTAGACCAGATCTGAGCCTGGGAGCTCTCTGGCTAACTAGGGAACCCACTGCTTAA
GCCTCAATAAAGCTTGCCTTGAGTGCTTCAAGTAGTGTGTGCCCGTCTGTTGTGTGACTCTGGTAACTAG
AGATCCCTCAGACCCTTTTAGTCAGTGTGGAAAATCTCTAGCAGTGGCGCCCGAACAGGGACTTGAAAGC
GAAAGGGAAACCAGAGGAGCTCTCTCGACGCAGGACTCGGCTTGCTGAAGCGCGCACGGCAAGAGGCGAG
GGGCGGCGACTGGTGAGTACGCCAAAAATTTTGACTAGCGGAGGCTAGAAGGAGAGAGATGGGTGCGAGA
GCGTCAGTATTAAGCGGGGGAGAATTAGATCGCGATGGGAAAAAATTCGGTTAAGGCCAGGGGGAAAGAA
AAAATATAAATTAAAACATATAGTATGGGCAAGCAGGGAGCTAGAACGATTCGCAGTTAATCCTGGCCTG
TTAGAAACATCAGAAGGCTGTAGACAAATACTGGGACAGCTACAACCATCCCTTCAGACAGGATCAGAAG
AACTTAGATCATTATATAATACAGTAGCAACCCTCTATTGTGTGCATCAAAGGATAGAGATAAAAGACAC
CAAGGAAGCTTTAGACAAGATAGAGGAAGAGCAAAACAAAAGTAAGACCACCGCACAGCAAGCGGCCGGC
CGCTGATCTTCAGACCTGGAGGAGGAGATATGAGGGACAATTGGAGAAGTGAATTATATAAATATAAAGT
AGTAAAAATTGAACCATTAGGAGTAGCACCCACCAAGGCAAAGAGAAGAGTGGTGCAGAGAGAAAAAAGA
GCAGTGGGAATAGGAGCTTTGTTCCTTGGGTTCTTGGGAGCAGCAGGAAGCACTATGGGCGCAGCGTCAA
TGACGCTGACGGTACAGGCCAGACAATTATTGTCTGGTATAGTGCAGCAGCAGAACAATTTGCTGAGGGC
TATTGAGGCGCAACAGCATCTGTTGCAACTCACAGTCTGGGGCATCAAGCAGCTCCAGGCAAGAATCCTG
GCTGTGGAAAGATACCTAAAGGATCAACAGCTCCTGGGGATTTGGGGTTGCTCTGGAAAACTCATTTGCA
CCACTGCTGTGCCTTGGAATGCTAGTTGGAGTAATAAATCTCTGGAACAGATTTGGAATCACACGACCTG
GATGGAGTGGGACAGAGAAATTAACAATTACACAAGCTTAATACACTCCTTAATTGAAGAATCGCAAAAC
CAGCAAGAAAAGAATGAACAAGAATTATTGGAATTAGATAAATGGGCAAGTTTGTGGAATTGGTTTAACA
TAACAAATTGGCTGTGGTATATAAAATTATTCATAATGATAGTAGGAGGCTTGGTAGGTTTAAGAATAGT
TTTTGCTGTACTTTCTATAGTGAATAGAGTTAGGCAGGGATATTCACCATTATCGTTTCAGACCCACCTC
CCAACCCCGAGGGGACCCGACAGGCCCGAAGGAATAGAAGAAGAAGGTGGAGAGAGAGACAGAGACAGAT
CCATTCGATTAGTGAACGGATCTCGACGGTATCGCCGAATTCACAAATGGCAGTATTCATCCACAATTTT
AAAAGAAAAGGGGGGATTGGGGGGTACAGTGCAGGGGAAAGAATAGTAGACATAATAGCAACAGACATAC
AAACTAAAGAATTACAAAAACAAATTACAAAAATTCAAAATTTTCGGGTTTATTACAGGGACAGCAGAGA
TCCAGTTTGGACTAGTGAGTTTCTAGACGGAGTACTGTCCTCCGAGCGGAGTACTGTCCTCCGACTCGAG
CGGAGTACTGTCCTCCGATCGGAGTACTGTCCTCCGCGAATTCCGGAGTACTGTCCTCCGAAGACGCTAG
CGGGGGGCTATAAAAGGGGGTGGGGGCGTTCGTCCTCACTCTAGATCTGCGATCTAAGTGCGGCCGCTAA
TACGACTCACTATAGACCTAGTCAGGCCAGCCGGTTAGGCTGCCACCGAAGGTTGGTAGACGGTGCTGCC
TGCGACCAACCCCAGGAGGACTGGGTATTATAGGGTCAGATCGGCGAAAGTCGCCACTTCGCCGAGGAGT
GCAATCTGTGAGGCCCCAGGAGGACTGGGTACCGGTC
